Addgene plasmid #114693: pTK371
Purpose: sgRNA for DHC's N-terminal locus
Depositing lab: Tomomi Kiyomitsu. Depositing organization: Nagoya University. Publication: Dynein-Dynactin-NuMA clusters generate cortical spindle-pulling forces as a multi-arm ensemble. Okumura M, Natsume T, Kanemaki MT, Kiyomitsu T. Elife. 2018 May 31;7. pii: 36559. doi: 10.7554/eLife.36559. PubMed 29848445.
Backbone
  Vector backbone: pX330_Addgene#42230
Growth in bacteria
  Bacterial resistance: Ampicillin, 100 μg/mL
  Growth temperature: 37°C
  Growth strain: DH5alpha
  Copy number: Unknown
Gene/Insert
  Gene/Insert name: DHC-N sgRNA
  gRNA/shRNA sequence: cgaggacggctcggccggat
Terms and licenses: Academic/Nonprofit Terms; Industry Terms: Not Available to Industry
How to cite: pTK371 was a gift from Tomomi Kiyomitsu (Addgene plasmid # 114693 ; http://n2t.net/addgene:114693 ; RRID:Addgene_114693)
