[The description below was written by a language model from this plasmid's Addgene catalogue record and pLannotate feature annotations shown in this document.]
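Description:
pTK371 is a mammalian CRISPR/Cas9 expression plasmid built on the pX330 backbone, which delivers both a single guide RNA and Streptococcus pyogenes Cas9 from one vector. It is propagated in E. coli through a high-copy ColE1/pUC-type origin and selected with ampicillin via the β-lactamase (AmpR) gene. The annotated backbone also contains an M13/f1-type phage origin and a single AAV2 inverted terminal repeat; a lone ITR does not make the plasmid a packageable AAV vector. Short fragments annotated as bom and rop appear to be backbone remnants rather than functional elements.

The payload consists of two expression units. A human U6 RNA polymerase III promoter drives the sgRNA: the short gap between the promoter and the S. pyogenes gRNA scaffold is where the 20-nt targeting spacer, recorded as "DHC-N sgRNA", sits. Downstream, a hybrid promoter composed of the CMV enhancer, chicken β-actin promoter and a hybrid intron drives Cas9. Cas9 is annotated as adjoining N- and C-terminal portions that together make up one continuous coding sequence, followed by a C-terminal nucleoplasmin nuclear localization signal and a bovine growth hormone polyadenylation signal. The plasmid carries no mammalian selection marker or fluorescent reporter in the annotated features.

According to the record, the guide targets the N-terminal locus of DHC, presumably dynein heavy chain given the associated study of dynein–dynactin–NuMA complexes in spindle pulling. Cutting at this position is consistent with use in N-terminal knock-in tagging alongside a separate donor template. However, the record does not state the target species, the cell line or any donor.
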