Features (pLannotate 1.2.2; 18 found; start..end, strand, type, name):
      1..241     +  promoter       U6 promoter: RNA polymerase III promoter for human U6 snRNA
    271..346     +  misc_RNA       gRNA scaffold: guide RNA scaffold for the Streptococcus pyogenes CRISPR/Cas9 system
    353..396     +  misc_RNA       gRNA scaffold (fragment): guide RNA scaffold for the Streptococcus pyogenes CRISPR/Cas9 system
    443..728     +  enhancer       CMV enhancer: human cytomegalovirus immediate early enhancer; contains an 18-bp deletion relative to the standard CMV enhancer
    730..1007    +  promoter       chicken β-actin promoter: No description available
   1008..1236    +  intron         hybrid intron: hybrid between chicken β-actin (CBA) and minute virus of mice (MMV) introns (Gray et al., 2011)
   1374..2975    +  CDS            Cas9(N): N-terminal portion of Streptococcus pyogenes Cas9 (Zetsche et al., 2015)
   2976..5474    +  CDS            Cas9(C): C-terminal portion of Streptococcus pyogenes Cas9 (Zetsche et al., 2015)
   5475..5522    +  CDS            nucleoplasmin NLS: bipartite nuclear localization signal from nucleoplasmin
   5556..5667    +  polyA_signal   bGH poly(A) signal: bovine growth hormone polyadenylation signal
   5772..5912    +  repeat_region  AAV2 ITR: inverted terminal repeat of adeno-associated virus serotype 2 inverted
   5917..5968    -  misc_feature   bom (fragment): basis of mobility region from pBR322
   5987..6367    +  rep_origin     M13 ori (sequence partly withheld): M13 bacteriophage origin of replication; arrow indicates direction of (+) strand synthesis
   6443..6492    -  misc_feature   bom (fragment): basis of mobility region from pBR322
   6594..6629    -  CDS            rop (fragment): Rop protein, which maintains plasmids at low copy number; rop
   6724..6828    +  promoter       AmpR promoter: bla
   6829..7689    +  CDS            AmpR: β-lactamase; bla; confers resistance to ampicillin, carbenicillin, and related antibiotics
   7860..8448    +  rep_origin     ori: high-copy-number ColE1/pMB1/pBR322/pUC origin of replication
>Addgene plasmid #114693 | pTK371 | depositor full sequence | sequence record 216397 | pTK371 sequence 8509 bps
GAGGGCCTATTTCCCATGATTCCTTCATATTTGCATATACGATACAAGGCTGTTAGAGAGATAATTGGAA
TTAATTTGACTGTAAACACAAAGATATTAGTACAAAATACGTGACGTAGAAAGTAATAATTTCTTGGGTA
GTTTGCAGTTTTAAAATTATGTTTTAAAATGGACTATCATATGCTTACCGTAACTTGAAAGTATTTCGAT
TTCTTGGCTTTATATATCTTGTGGAAAGGACGAAACACCGCGAGGACGGCTCGGCCGGATGTTTTAGAGC
TAGAAATAGCAAGTTAAAATAAGGCTAGTCCGTTATCAACTTGAAAAAGTGGCACCGAGTCGGTGCTTTT
TTGTTTTAGAGCTAGAAATAGCAAGTTAAAATAAGGCTAGTCCGTTTTTAGCGCGTGCGCCAATTCTGCA
GACAAATGGCTCTAGAGGTACCCGTTACATAACTTACGGTAAATGGCCCGCCTGGCTGACCGCCCAACGA
CCCCCGCCCATTGACGTCAATAGTAACGCCAATAGGGACTTTCCATTGACGTCAATGGGTGGAGTATTTA
CGGTAAACTGCCCACTTGGCAGTACATCAAGTGTATCATATGCCAAGTACGCCCCCTATTGACGTCAATG
ACGGTAAATGGCCCGCCTGGCATTGTGCCCAGTACATGACCTTATGGGACTTTCCTACTTGGCAGTACAT
CTACGTATTAGTCATCGCTATTACCATGGTCGAGGTGAGCCCCACGTTCTGCTTCACTCTCCCCATCTCC
CCCCCCTCCCCACCCCCAATTTTGTATTTATTTATTTTTTAATTATTTTGTGCAGCGATGGGGGCGGGGG
GGGGGGGGGGGCGCGCGCCAGGCGGGGCGGGGCGGGGCGAGGGGCGGGGCGGGGCGAGGCGGAGAGGTGC
GGCGGCAGCCAATCAGAGCGGCGCGCTCCGAAAGTTTCCTTTTATGGCGAGGCGGCGGCGGCGGCGGCCC
TATAAAAAGCGAAGCGCGCGGCGGGCGGGAGTCGCTGCGACGCTGCCTTCGCCCCGTGCCCCGCTCCGCC
GCCGCCTCGCGCCGCCCGCCCCGGCTCTGACTGACCGCGTTACTCCCACAGGTGAGCGGGCGGGACGGCC
CTTCTCCTCCGGGCTGTAATTAGCTGAGCAAGAGGTAAGGGTTTAAGGGATGGTTGGTTGGTGGGGTATT
AATGTTTAATTACCTGGAGCACCTGCCTGAAATCACTTTTTTTCAGGTTGGACCGGTGCCACCATGGACT
ATAAGGACCACGACGGAGACTACAAGGATCATGATATTGATTACAAAGACGATGACGATAAGATGGCCCC
AAAGAAGAAGCGGAAGGTCGGTATCCACGGAGTCCCAGCAGCCGACAAGAAGTACAGCATCGGCCTGGAC
ATCGGCACCAACTCTGTGGGCTGGGCCGTGATCACCGACGAGTACAAGGTGCCCAGCAAGAAATTCAAGG
TGCTGGGCAACACCGACCGGCACAGCATCAAGAAGAACCTGATCGGAGCCCTGCTGTTCGACAGCGGCGA
AACAGCCGAGGCCACCCGGCTGAAGAGAACCGCCAGAAGAAGATACACCAGACGGAAGAACCGGATCTGC
TATCTGCAAGAGATCTTCAGCAACGAGATGGCCAAGGTGGACGACAGCTTCTTCCACAGACTGGAAGAGT
CCTTCCTGGTGGAAGAGGATAAGAAGCACGAGCGGCACCCCATCTTCGGCAACATCGTGGACGAGGTGGC
CTACCACGAGAAGTACCCCACCATCTACCACCTGAGAAAGAAACTGGTGGACAGCACCGACAAGGCCGAC
CTGCGGCTGATCTATCTGGCCCTGGCCCACATGATCAAGTTCCGGGGCCACTTCCTGATCGAGGGCGACC
TGAACCCCGACAACAGCGACGTGGACAAGCTGTTCATCCAGCTGGTGCAGACCTACAACCAGCTGTTCGA
GGAAAACCCCATCAACGCCAGCGGCGTGGACGCCAAGGCCATCCTGTCTGCCAGACTGAGCAAGAGCAGA
CGGCTGGAAAATCTGATCGCCCAGCTGCCCGGCGAGAAGAAGAATGGCCTGTTCGGAAACCTGATTGCCC
TGAGCCTGGGCCTGACCCCCAACTTCAAGAGCAACTTCGACCTGGCCGAGGATGCCAAACTGCAGCTGAG
CAAGGACACCTACGACGACGACCTGGACAACCTGCTGGCCCAGATCGGCGACCAGTACGCCGACCTGTTT
CTGGCCGCCAAGAACCTGTCCGACGCCATCCTGCTGAGCGACATCCTGAGAGTGAACACCGAGATCACCA
AGGCCCCCCTGAGCGCCTCTATGATCAAGAGATACGACGAGCACCACCAGGACCTGACCCTGCTGAAAGC
TCTCGTGCGGCAGCAGCTGCCTGAGAAGTACAAAGAGATTTTCTTCGACCAGAGCAAGAACGGCTACGCC
GGCTACATTGACGGCGGAGCCAGCCAGGAAGAGTTCTACAAGTTCATCAAGCCCATCCTGGAAAAGATGG
ACGGCACCGAGGAACTGCTCGTGAAGCTGAACAGAGAGGACCTGCTGCGGAAGCAGCGGACCTTCGACAA
CGGCAGCATCCCCCACCAGATCCACCTGGGAGAGCTGCACGCCATTCTGCGGCGGCAGGAAGATTTTTAC
CCATTCCTGAAGGACAACCGGGAAAAGATCGAGAAGATCCTGACCTTCCGCATCCCCTACTACGTGGGCC
CTCTGGCCAGGGGAAACAGCAGATTCGCCTGGATGACCAGAAAGAGCGAGGAAACCATCACCCCCTGGAA
CTTCGAGGAAGTGGTGGACAAGGGCGCTTCCGCCCAGAGCTTCATCGAGCGGATGACCAACTTCGATAAG
AACCTGCCCAACGAGAAGGTGCTGCCCAAGCACAGCCTGCTGTACGAGTACTTCACCGTGTATAACGAGC
TGACCAAAGTGAAATACGTGACCGAGGGAATGAGAAAGCCCGCCTTCCTGAGCGGCGAGCAGAAAAAGGC
CATCGTGGACCTGCTGTTCAAGACCAACCGGAAAGTGACCGTGAAGCAGCTGAAAGAGGACTACTTCAAG
AAAATCGAGTGCTTCGACTCCGTGGAAATCTCCGGCGTGGAAGATCGGTTCAACGCCTCCCTGGGCACAT
ACCACGATCTGCTGAAAATTATCAAGGACAAGGACTTCCTGGACAATGAGGAAAACGAGGACATTCTGGA
AGATATCGTGCTGACCCTGACACTGTTTGAGGACAGAGAGATGATCGAGGAACGGCTGAAAACCTATGCC
CACCTGTTCGACGACAAAGTGATGAAGCAGCTGAAGCGGCGGAGATACACCGGCTGGGGCAGGCTGAGCC
GGAAGCTGATCAACGGCATCCGGGACAAGCAGTCCGGCAAGACAATCCTGGATTTCCTGAAGTCCGACGG
CTTCGCCAACAGAAACTTCATGCAGCTGATCCACGACGACAGCCTGACCTTTAAAGAGGACATCCAGAAA
GCCCAGGTGTCCGGCCAGGGCGATAGCCTGCACGAGCACATTGCCAATCTGGCCGGCAGCCCCGCCATTA
AGAAGGGCATCCTGCAGACAGTGAAGGTGGTGGACGAGCTCGTGAAAGTGATGGGCCGGCACAAGCCCGA
GAACATCGTGATCGAAATGGCCAGAGAGAACCAGACCACCCAGAAGGGACAGAAGAACAGCCGCGAGAGA
ATGAAGCGGATCGAAGAGGGCATCAAAGAGCTGGGCAGCCAGATCCTGAAAGAACACCCCGTGGAAAACA
CCCAGCTGCAGAACGAGAAGCTGTACCTGTACTACCTGCAGAATGGGCGGGATATGTACGTGGACCAGGA
ACTGGACATCAACCGGCTGTCCGACTACGATGTGGACCATATCGTGCCTCAGAGCTTTCTGAAGGACGAC
TCCATCGACAACAAGGTGCTGACCAGAAGCGACAAGAACCGGGGCAAGAGCGACAACGTGCCCTCCGAAG
AGGTCGTGAAGAAGATGAAGAACTACTGGCGGCAGCTGCTGAACGCCAAGCTGATTACCCAGAGAAAGTT
CGACAATCTGACCAAGGCCGAGAGAGGCGGCCTGAGCGAACTGGATAAGGCCGGCTTCATCAAGAGACAG
CTGGTGGAAACCCGGCAGATCACAAAGCACGTGGCACAGATCCTGGACTCCCGGATGAACACTAAGTACG
ACGAGAATGACAAGCTGATCCGGGAAGTGAAAGTGATCACCCTGAAGTCCAAGCTGGTGTCCGATTTCCG
GAAGGATTTCCAGTTTTACAAAGTGCGCGAGATCAACAACTACCACCACGCCCACGACGCCTACCTGAAC
GCCGTCGTGGGAACCGCCCTGATCAAAAAGTACCCTAAGCTGGAAAGCGAGTTCGTGTACGGCGACTACA
AGGTGTACGACGTGCGGAAGATGATCGCCAAGAGCGAGCAGGAAATCGGCAAGGCTACCGCCAAGTACTT
CTTCTACAGCAACATCATGAACTTTTTCAAGACCGAGATTACCCTGGCCAACGGCGAGATCCGGAAGCGG
CCTCTGATCGAGACAAACGGCGAAACCGGGGAGATCGTGTGGGATAAGGGCCGGGATTTTGCCACCGTGC
GGAAAGTGCTGAGCATGCCCCAAGTGAATATCGTGAAAAAGACCGAGGTGCAGACAGGCGGCTTCAGCAA
AGAGTCTATCCTGCCCAAGAGGAACAGCGATAAGCTGATCGCCAGAAAGAAGGACTGGGACCCTAAGAAG
TACGGCGGCTTCGACAGCCCCACCGTGGCCTATTCTGTGCTGGTGGTGGCCAAAGTGGAAAAGGGCAAGT
CCAAGAAACTGAAGAGTGTGAAAGAGCTGCTGGGGATCACCATCATGGAAAGAAGCAGCTTCGAGAAGAA
TCCCATCGACTTTCTGGAAGCCAAGGGCTACAAAGAAGTGAAAAAGGACCTGATCATCAAGCTGCCTAAG
TACTCCCTGTTCGAGCTGGAAAACGGCCGGAAGAGAATGCTGGCCTCTGCCGGCGAACTGCAGAAGGGAA
ACGAACTGGCCCTGCCCTCCAAATATGTGAACTTCCTGTACCTGGCCAGCCACTATGAGAAGCTGAAGGG
CTCCCCCGAGGATAATGAGCAGAAACAGCTGTTTGTGGAACAGCACAAGCACTACCTGGACGAGATCATC
GAGCAGATCAGCGAGTTCTCCAAGAGAGTGATCCTGGCCGACGCTAATCTGGACAAAGTGCTGTCCGCCT
ACAACAAGCACCGGGATAAGCCCATCAGAGAGCAGGCCGAGAATATCATCCACCTGTTTACCCTGACCAA
TCTGGGAGCCCCTGCCGCCTTCAAGTACTTTGACACCACCATCGACCGGAAGAGGTACACCAGCACCAAA
GAGGTGCTGGACGCCACCCTGATCCACCAGAGCATCACCGGCCTGTACGAGACACGGATCGACCTGTCTC
AGCTGGGAGGCGACAAAAGGCCGGCGGCCACGAAAAAGGCCGGCCAGGCAAAAAAGAAAAAGTAAGAATT
CCTAGAGCTCGCTGATCAGCCTCGACTGTGCCTTCTAGTTGCCAGCCATCTGTTGTTTGCCCCTCCCCCG
TGCCTTCCTTGACCCTGGAAGGTGCCACTCCCACTGTCCTTTCCTAATAAAATGAGGAAATTGCATCGCA
TTGTCTGAGTAGGTGTCATTCTATTCTGGGGGGTGGGGTGGGGCAGGACAGCAAGGGGGAGGATTGGGAA
GAGAATAGCAGGCATGCTGGGGAGCGGCCGCAGGAACCCCTAGTGATGGAGTTGGCCACTCCCTCTCTGC
GCGCTCGCTCGCTCACTGAGGCCGGGCGACCAAAGGTCGCCCGACGCCCGGGCTTTGCCCGGGCGGCCTC
AGTGAGCGAGCGAGCGCGCAGCTGCCTGCAGGGGCGCCTGATGCGGTATTTTCTCCTTACGCATCTGTGC
GGTATTTCACACCGCATA
[142 nt withheld, positions 5969-6110]
C
[141 nt withheld, positions 6112-6252]
CCTTTGACGTTGGAGTCCACGTTCTTT
[37 nt withheld, positions 6280-6316]
ACCCTATCTCGGGCTATTCTTTTGATTTATAAGGGATTTTGCCGATTTCGGCCTATTGGTTAAAAAATGA
GCTGATTTAACAAAAATTTAACGCGAATTTTAACAAAATATTAACGTTTACAATTTTATGGTGCACTCTC
AGTACAATCTGCTCTGATGCCGCATAGTTAAGCCAGCCCCGACACCCGCCAACACCCGCTGACGCGCCCT
GACGGGCTTGTCTGCTCCCGGCATCCGCTTACAGACAAGCTGTGACCGTCTCCGGGAGCTGCATGTGTCA
GAGGTTTTCACCGTCATCACCGAAACGCGCGAGACGAAAGGGCCTCGTGATACGCCTATTTTTATAGGTT
AATGTCATGATAATAATGGTTTCTTAGACGTCAGGTGGCACTTTTCGGGGAAATGTGCGCGGAACCCCTA
TTTGTTTATTTTTCTAAATACATTCAAATATGTATCCGCTCATGAGACAATAACCCTGATAAATGCTTCA
ATAATATTGAAAAAGGAAGAGTATGAGTATTCAACATTTCCGTGTCGCCCTTATTCCCTTTTTTGCGGCA
TTTTGCCTTCCTGTTTTTGCTCACCCAGAAACGCTGGTGAAAGTAAAAGATGCTGAAGATCAGTTGGGTG
CACGAGTGGGTTACATCGAACTGGATCTCAACAGCGGTAAGATCCTTGAGAGTTTTCGCCCCGAAGAACG
TTTTCCAATGATGAGCACTTTTAAAGTTCTGCTATGTGGCGCGGTATTATCCCGTATTGACGCCGGGCAA
GAGCAACTCGGTCGCCGCATACACTATTCTCAGAATGACTTGGTTGAGTACTCACCAGTCACAGAAAAGC
ATCTTACGGATGGCATGACAGTAAGAGAATTATGCAGTGCTGCCATAACCATGAGTGATAACACTGCGGC
CAACTTACTTCTGACAACGATCGGAGGACCGAAGGAGCTAACCGCTTTTTTGCACAACATGGGGGATCAT
GTAACTCGCCTTGATCGTTGGGAACCGGAGCTGAATGAAGCCATACCAAACGACGAGCGTGACACCACGA
TGCCTGTAGCAATGGCAACAACGTTGCGCAAACTATTAACTGGCGAACTACTTACTCTAGCTTCCCGGCA
ACAATTAATAGACTGGATGGAGGCGGATAAAGTTGCAGGACCACTTCTGCGCTCGGCCCTTCCGGCTGGC
TGGTTTATTGCTGATAAATCTGGAGCCGGTGAGCGTGGAAGCCGCGGTATCATTGCAGCACTGGGGCCAG
ATGGTAAGCCCTCCCGTATCGTAGTTATCTACACGACGGGGAGTCAGGCAACTATGGATGAACGAAATAG
ACAGATCGCTGAGATAGGTGCCTCACTGATTAAGCATTGGTAACTGTCAGACCAAGTTTACTCATATATA
CTTTAGATTGATTTAAAACTTCATTTTTAATTTAAAAGGATCTAGGTGAAGATCCTTTTTGATAATCTCA
TGACCAAAATCCCTTAACGTGAGTTTTCGTTCCACTGAGCGTCAGACCCCGTAGAAAAGATCAAAGGATC
TTCTTGAGATCCTTTTTTTCTGCGCGTAATCTGCTGCTTGCAAACAAAAAAACCACCGCTACCAGCGGTG
GTTTGTTTGCCGGATCAAGAGCTACCAACTCTTTTTCCGAAGGTAACTGGCTTCAGCAGAGCGCAGATAC
CAAATACTGTCCTTCTAGTGTAGCCGTAGTTAGGCCACCACTTCAAGAACTCTGTAGCACCGCCTACATA
CCTCGCTCTGCTAATCCTGTTACCAGTGGCTGCTGCCAGTGGCGATAAGTCGTGTCTTACCGGGTTGGAC
TCAAGACGATAGTTACCGGATAAGGCGCAGCGGTCGGGCTGAACGGGGGGTTCGTGCACACAGCCCAGCT
TGGAGCGAACGACCTACACCGAACTGAGATACCTACAGCGTGAGCTATGAGAAAGCGCCACGCTTCCCGA
AGGGAGAAAGGCGGACAGGTATCCGGTAAGCGGCAGGGTCGGAACAGGAGAGCGCACGAGGGAGCTTCCA
GGGGGAAACGCCTGGTATCTTTATAGTCCTGTCGGGTTTCGCCACCTCTGACTTGAGCGTCGATTTTTGT
GATGCTCGTCAGGGGGGCGGAGCCTATGGAAAAACGCCAGCAACGCGGCCTTTTTACGGTTCCTGGCCTT
TTGCTGGCCTTTTGCTCACATGT
