>Addgene plasmid #114693 | pTK371 | addgene partial sequence | sequence record 223935 | Addgene Partial NGS Result
CGCTGCCTTCGCCCCGTGCCCCGCTCCGCCGCCGCCTCGCGCCGCCCGCCCCGGCTCTGACTGACCGCGT
TACTCCCACAGGTGAGCGGGCGGGACGGCCCTTCTCCTCCGGGCTGTAATTAGCTGAGCAAGAGGTAAGG
GTTTAAGGGATGGTTGGTTGGTGGGGTATTAATGTTTAATTACCTGGAGCACCTGCCTGAAATCACTTTT
TTTCAGGTTGGACCGGTGCCACCATGGACTATAAGGACCACGACGGAGACTACAAGGATCATGATATTGA
TTACAAAGACGATGACGATAAGATGGCCCCAAAGAAGAAGCGGAAGGTCGGTATCCACGGAGTCCCAGCA
GCCGACAAGAAGTACAGCATCGGCCTGGACATCGGCACCAACTCTGTGGGCTGGGCCGTGATCACCGACG
AGTACAAGGTGCCCAGCAAGAAATTCAAGGTGCTGGGCAACACCGACCGGCACAGCATCAAGAAGAACCT
GATCGGAGCCCTGCTGTTCGACAGCGGCGAAACAGCCGAGGCCACCCGGCTGAAGAGAACCGCCAGAAGA
AGATACACCAGACGGAAGAACCGGATCTGCTATCTGCAAGAGATCTTCAGCAACGAGATGGCCAAGGTGG
ACGACAGCTTCTTCCACAGACTGGAAGAGTCCTTCCTGGTGGAAGAGGATAAGAAGCACGAGCGGCACCC
CATCTTCGGCAACATCGTGGACGAGGTGGCCTACCACGAGAAGTACCCCACCATCTACCACCTGAGAAAG
AAACTGGTGGACAGCACCGACAAGGCCGACCTGCGGCTGATCTATCTGGCCCTGGCCCACATGATCAAGT
TCCGGGGCCACTTCCTGATCGAGGGCGACCTGAACCCCGACAACAGCGACGTGGACAAGCTGTTCATCCA
GCTGGTGCAGACCTACAACCAGCTGTTCGAGGAAAACCCCATCAACGCCAGCGGCGTGGACGCCAAGGCC
ATCCTGTCTGCCAGACTGAGCAAGAGCAGACGGCTGGAAAATCTGATCGCCCAGCTGCCCGGCGAGAAGA
AGAATGGCCTGTTCGGAAACCTGATTGCCCTGAGCCTGGGCCTGACCCCCAACTTCAAGAGCAACTTCGA
CCTGGCCGAGGATGCCAAACTGCAGCTGAGCAAGGACACCTACGACGACGACCTGGACAACCTGCTGGCC
CAGATCGGCGACCAGTACGCCGACCTGTTTCTGGCCGCCAAGAACCTGTCCGACGCCATCCTGCTGAGCG
ACATCCTGAGAGTGAACACCGAGATCACCAAGGCCCCCCTGAGCGCCTCTATGATCAAGAGATACGACGA
GCACCACCAGGACCTGACCCTGCTGAAAGCTCTCGTGCGGCAGCAGCTGCCTGAGAAGTACAAAGAGATT
TTCTTCGACCAGAGCAAGAACGGCTACGCCGGCTACATTGACGGCGGAGCCAGCCAGGAAGAGTTCTACA
AGTTCATCAAGCCCATCCTGGAAAAGATGGACGGCACCGAGGAACTGCTCGTGAAGCTGAACAGAGAGGA
CCTGCTGCGGAAGCAGCGGACCTTCGACAACGGCAGCATCCCCCACCAGATCCACCTGGGAGAGCTGCAC
GCCATTCTGCGGCGGCAGGAAGATTTTTACCCATTCCTGAAGGACAACCGGGAAAAGATCGAGAAGATCC
TGACCTTCCGCATCCCCTACTACGTGGGCCCTCTGGCCAGGGGAAACAGCAGATTCGCCTGGATGACCAG
AAAGAGCGAGGAAACCATCACCCCCTGGAACTTCGAGGAAGTGGTGGACAAGGGCGCTTCCGCCCAGAGC
TTCATCGAGCGGATGACCAACTTCGATAAGAACCTGCCCAACGAGAAGGTGCTGCCCAAGCACAGCCTGC
TGTACGAGTACTTCACCGTGTATAACGAGCTGACCAAAGTGAAATACGTGACCGAGGGAATGAGAAAGCC
CGCCTTCCTGAGCGGCGAGCAGAAAAAGGCCATCGTGGACCTGCTGTTCAAGACCAACCGGAAAGTGACC
GTGAAGCAGCTGAAAGAGGACTACTTCAAGAAAATCGAGTGCTTCGACTCCGTGGAAATCTCCGGCGTGG
AAGATCGGTTCAACGCCTCCCTGGGCACATACCACGATCTGCTGAAAATTATCAAGGACAAGGACTTCCT
GGACAATGAGGAAAACGAGGACATTCTGGAAGATATCGTGCTGACCCTGACACTGTTTGAGGACAGAGAG
ATGATCGAGGAACGGCTGAAAACCTATGCCCACCTGTTCGACGACAAAGTGATGAAGCAGCTGAAGCGGC
GGAGATACACCGGCTGGGGCAGGCTGAGCCGGAAGCTGATCAACGGCATCCGGGACAAGCAGTCCGGCAA
GACAATCCTGGATTTCCTGAAGTCCGACGGCTTCGCCAACAGAAACTTCATGCAGCTGATCCACGACGAC
AGCCTGACCTTTAAAGAGGACATCCAGAAAGCCCAGGTGTCCGGCCAGGGCGATAGCCTGCACGAGCACA
TTGCCAATCTGGCCGGCAGCCCCGCCATTAAGAAGGGCATCCTGCAGACAGTGAAGGTGGTGGACGAGCT
CGTGAAAGTGATGGGCCGGCACAAGCCCGAGAACATCGTGATCGAAATGGCCAGAGAGAACCAGACCACC
CAGAAGGGACAGAAGAACAGCCGCGAGAGAATGAAGCGGATCGAAGAGGGCATCAAAGAGCTGGGCAGCC
AGATCCTGAAAGAACACCCCGTGGAAAACACCCAGCTGCAGAACGAGAAGCTGTACCTGTACTACCTGCA
GAATGGGCGGGATATGTACGTGGACCAGGAACTGGACATCAACCGGCTGTCCGACTACGATGTGGACCAT
ATCGTGCCTCAGAGCTTTCTGAAGGACGACTCCATCGACAACAAGGTGCTGACCAGAAGCGACAAGAACC
GGGGCAAGAGCGACAACGTGCCCTCCGAAGAGGTCGTGAAGAAGATGAAGAACTACTGGCGGCAGCTGCT
GAACGCCAAGCTGATTACCCAGAGAAAGTTCGACAATCTGACCAAGGCCGAGAGAGGCGGCCTGAGCGAA
CTGGATAAGGCCGGCTTCATCAAGAGACAGCTGGTGGAAACCCGGCAGATCACAAAGCACGTGGCACAGA
TCCTGGACTCCCGGATGAACACTAAGTACGACGAGAATGACAAGCTGATCCGGGAAGTGAAAGTGATCAC
CCTGAAGTCCAAGCTGGTGTCCGATTTCCGGAAGGATTTCCAGTTTTACAAAGTGCGCGAGATCAACAAC
TACCACCACGCCCACGACGCCTACCTGAACGCCGTCGTGGGAACCGCCCTGATCAAAAAGTACCCTAAGC
TGGAAAGCGAGTTCGTGTACGGCGACTACAAGGTGTACGACGTGCGGAAGATGATCGCCAAGAGCGAGCA
GGAAATCGGCAAGGCTACCGCCAAGTACTTCTTCTACAGCAACATCATGAACTTTTTCAAGACCGAGATT
ACCCTGGCCAACGGCGAGATCCGGAAGCGGCCTCTGATCGAGACAAACGGCGAAACCGGGGAGATCGTGT
GGGATAAGGGCCGGGATTTTGCCACCGTGCGGAAAGTGCTGAGCATGCCCCAAGTGAATATCGTGAAAAA
GACCGAGGTGCAGACAGGCGGCTTCAGCAAAGAGTCTATCCTGCCCAAGAGGAACAGCGATAAGCTGATC
GCCAGAAAGAAGGACTGGGACCCTAAGAAGTACGGCGGCTTCGACAGCCCCACCGTGGCCTATTCTGTGC
TGGTGGTGGCCAAAGTGGAAAAGGGCAAGTCCAAGAAACTGAAGAGTGTGAAAGAGCTGCTGGGGATCAC
CATCATGGAAAGAAGCAGCTTCGAGAAGAATCCCATCGACTTTCTGGAAGCCAAGGGCTACAAAGAAGTG
AAAAAGGACCTGATCATCAAGCTGCCTAAGTACTCCCTGTTCGAGCTGGAAAACGGCCGGAAGAGAATGC
TGGCCTCTGCCGGCGAACTGCAGAAGGGAAACGAACTGGCCCTGCCCTCCAAATATGTGAACTTCCTGTA
CCTGGCCAGCCACTATGAGAAGCTGAAGGGCTCCCCCGAGGATAATGAGCAGAAACAGCTGTTTGTGGAA
CAGCACAAGCACTACCTGGACGAGATCATCGAGCAGATCAGCGAGTTCTCCAAGAGAGTGATCCTGGCCG
ACGCTAATCTGGACAAAGTGCTGTCCGCCTACAACAAGCACCGGGATAAGCCCATCAGAGAGCAGGCCGA
GAATATCATCCACCTGTTTACCCTGACCAATCTGGGAGCCCCTGCCGCCTTCAAGTACTTTGACACCACC
ATCGACCGGAAGAGGTACACCAGCACCAAAGAGGTGCTGGACGCCACCCTGATCCACCAGAGCATCACCG
GCCTGTACGAGACACGGATCGACCTGTCTCAGCTGGGAGGCGACAAAAGGCCGGCGGCCACGAAAAAGGC
CGGCCAGGCAAAAAAGAAAAAGTAAGAATTCCTAGAGCTCGCTGATCAGCCTCGACTGTGCCTTCTAGTT
GCCAGCCATCTGTTGTTTGCCCCTCCCCCGTGCCTTCCTTGACCCTGGAAGGTGCCACTCCCACTGTCCT
TTCCTAATAAAATGAGGAAATTGCATCGCATTGTCTGAGTAGGTGTCATTCTATTCTGGGGGGTGGGGTG
GGGCAGGACAGCAAGGGGGAGGATTGGGAAGAGAATAGCAGGCATGCTGGGGAGCGGCCGCAGGAACCCC
TAGTGATGGAGTTGGCCACTCCCTCTCTGCGCGCTCGCTCGCTCACTGAGGCCGGGCGACCAAAGGTCGC
CCGACGCCCGGGCTTTGCCCGGGCGGCCTCAGTGAGCGAGCGAGCGCGCAGCTGCCTGCAGGGGCGCCTG
ATGCGGTATTTTCTCCTTACGCATCTGTGCGGTATTTCACACCGCATA
[95 nt withheld, positions 4949-5043]
T
[46 nt withheld, positions 5045-5090]
C
[141 nt withheld, positions 5092-5232]
CCTTTGACGTTGGAGTCCACGTTCTTT
[37 nt withheld, positions 5260-5296]
ACTCTATCTCGGGCTATTCTTTTGATTTATAAGGGATTTTGCCGATTTCGGTCTATTGGTTAAAAAATGA
GCTGATTTAACAAAAATTTAACGCGAATTTTAACAAAATATTAACGTTTACAATTTTATGGTGCACTCTC
AGTACAATCTGCTCTGATGCCGCATAGTTAAGCCAGCCCCGACACCCGCCAACACCCGCTGACGCGCCCT
GACGGGCTTGTCTGCTCCCGGCATCCGCTTACAGACAAGCTGTGACCGTCTCCGGGAGCTGCATGTGTCA
GAGGTTTTCACCGTCATCACCGAAACGCGCGAGACGAAAGGGCCTCGTGATACGCCTATTTTTATAGGTT
AATGTCATGATAATAATGGTTTCTTAGACGTCAGGTGGCACTTTTCGGGGAAATGTGCGCGGAACCCCTA
TTTGTTTATTTTTCTAAATACATTCAAATATGTATCCGCTCATGAGACAATAACCCTGATAAATGCTTCA
ATAATATTGAAAAAGGAAGAGTATGAGTATTCAACATTTCCGTGTCGCCCTTATTCCCTTTTTTGCGGCA
TTTTGCCTTCCTGTTTTTGCTCACCCAGAAACGCTGGTGAAAGTAAAAGATGCTGAAGATCAGTTGGGTG
CACGAGTGGGTTACATCGAACTGGATCTCAACAGCGGTAAGATCCTTGAGAGTTTTCGCCCCGAAGAACG
TTTTCCAATGATGAGCACTTTTAAAGTTCTGCTATGTGGCGCGGTATTATCCCGTATTGACGCCGGGCAA
GAGCAACTCGGTCGCCGCATACACTATTCTCAGAATGACTTGGTTGAGTACTCACCAGTCACAGAAAAGC
ATCTTACGGATGGCATGACAGTAAGAGAATTATGCAGTGCTGCCATAACCATGAGTGATAACACTGCGGC
CAACTTACTTCTGACAACGATCGGAGGACCGAAGGAGCTAACCGCTTTTTTGCACAACATGGGGGATCAT
GTAACTCGCCTTGATCGTTGGGAACCGGAGCTGAATGAAGCCATACCAAACGACGAGCGTGACACCACGA
TGCCTGTAGCAATGGCAACAACGTTGCGCAAACTATTAACTGGCGAACTACTTACTCTAGCTTCCCGGCA
ACAATTAATAGACTGGATGGAGGCGGATAAAGTTGCAGGACCACTTCTGCGCTCGGCCCTTCCGGCTGGC
TGGTTTATTGCTGATAAATCTGGAGCCGGTGAGCGTGGAAGCCGCGGTATCATTGCAGCACTGGGGCCAG
ATGGTAAGCCCTCCCGTATCGTAGTTATCTACACGACGGGGAGTCAGGCAACTATGGATGAACGAAATAG
ACAGATCGCTGAGATAGGTGCCTCACTGATTAAGCATTGGTAACTGTCAGACCAAGTTTACTCATATATA
CTTTAGATTGATTTAAAACTTCATTTTTAATTTAAAAGGATCTAGGTGAAGATCCTTTTTGATAATCTCA
TGACCAAAATCCCTTAACGTGAGTTTTCGTTCCACTGAGCGTCAGACCCCGTAGAAAAGATCAAAGGATC
TTCTTGAGATCCTTTTTTTCTGCGCGTAATCTGCTGCTTGCAAACAAAAAAACCACCGCTACCAGCGGTG
GTTTGTTTGCCGGATCAAGAGCTACCAACTCTTTTTCCGAAGGTAACTGGCTTCAGCAGAGCGCAGATAC
CAAATACTGTTCTTCTAGTGTAGCCGTAGTTAGGCCACCACTTCAAGAACTCTGTAGCACCGCCTACATA
CCTCGCTCTGCTAATCCTGTTACCAGTGGCTGCTGCCAGTGGCGATAAGTCGTGTCTTACCGGGTTGGAC
TCAAGACGATAGTTACCGGATAAGGCGCAGCGGTCGGGCTGAACGGGGGGTTCGTGCACACAGCCCAGCT
TGGAGCGAACGACCTACACCGAACTGAGATACCTACAGCGTGAGCTATGAGAAAGCGCCACGCTTCCCGA
AGGGAGAAAGGCGGACAGGTATCCGGTAAGCGGCAGGGTCGGAACAGGAGAGCGCACGAGGGAGCTTCCA
GGGGGAAACGCCTGGTATCTTTATAGTCCTGTCGGGTTTCGCCACCTCTGACTTGAGCGTCGATTTTTGT
GATGCTCGTCAGGGGGGCGGAGCCTATGGAAAAACGCCAGCAACGCGGCCTTTTTACGGTTCCTGGCCTT
TTGCTGGCCTTTTGCTCACATGTGAGGGCCTATTTCCCATGATTCCTTCATATTTGCATATACGATACAA
GGCTGTTAGAGAGATAATTGGAATTAATTTGACTGTAAACACAAAGATATTAGTACAAAATACGTGACGT
AGAAAGTAATAATTTCTTGGGTAGTTTGCAGTTTTAAAATTATGTTTTAAAATGGACTATCATATGCTTA
CCGTAACTTGAAAGTATTTCGATTTCTTGGCTTTATATATCTTGTGGAAAGGACGAAACACCGCGAGGAC
GGCTCGGCCGGATGTTTTAGAGCTAGAAATAGCAAGTTAAAATAAGGCTAGTCCGTTATCAACTTGAAAA
AGTGGCACCGAGTCGGTGCTTTTTTGTTTTAGAGCTAGAAATAGCAAGTTAAAATAAGGCTAGTCCGTTT
TTAGCGCGTGCGCCAATTCTGCAGACAAATGGCTCTAGAGGTACCCGTTACATAACTTACGGTAAATGGC
CCGCCTGGCTGACCGCCCAACGACCCCCGCCCATTGACGTCAATAGTAACGCCAATAGGGACTTTCCATT
GACGTCAATGGGTGGAGTATTTACGGTAAACTGCCCACTTGGCAGTACATCAAGTGTATCATATGCCAAG
TACGCCCCCTATTGACGTCAATGACGGTAAATGGCCCGCCTGGCATTGTGCCCAGTACATGACCTTATGG
GACTTTCCTACTTGGCAGTACATCTACGTATTAGTCATCGCTATTACCATGGTCGAGGTGAGCCCCACGT
TCTGCTTCACTCTCCCCATCTCCCCCCCCTCCCCACCCCCAATTTTGTATTTATTTATTTTTTAATTATT
TTGTGCAGCGATGGGGGCGGGGGGGGGGGGGGGGCGCGCGCC
